>Addgene plasmid #148242 | pT7-EGFP-C1-HseIF4EBP1_50-83-L75AV81A_AA | depositor full sequence | sequence record 290690 | Full Sequence
TAGTTATTAATAGTAATCAATTACGGGGTCATTAGTTCATAGCCCATATATGGAGTTCCGCGTTACATAA
CTTACGGTAAATGGCCCGCCTGGCTGACCGCCCAACGACCCCCGCCCATTGACGTCAATAATGACGTATG
TTCCCATAGTAACGCCAATAGGGACTTTCCATTGACGTCAATGGGTGGAGTATTTACGGTAAACTGCCCA
CTTGGCAGTACATCAAGTGTATCATATGCCAAGTACGCCCCCTATTGACGTCAATGACGGTAAATGGCCC
GCCTGGCATTATGCCCAGTACATGACCTTATGGGACTTTCCTACTTGGCAGTACATCTACGTATTAGTCA
TCGCTATTACCATGGTGATGCGGTTTTGGCAGTACATCAATGGGCGTGGATAGCGGTTTGACTCACGGGG
ATTTCCAAGTCTCCACCCCATTGACGTCAATGGGAGTTTGTTTTGGCACCAAAATCAACGGGACTTTCCA
AAATGTCGTAACAACTCCGCCCCATTGACGCAAATGGGCGGTAGGCGTGTACGGTGGGAGGTCTATATAA
GCAGAGCTCTCTGGCTAACTAGAGAACCCACTGCTTACTGGCTTATCGAAATTAATACGACTCACTATAG
GGAGACCCAAGCTCTAGCGCTACCGGTCGCCACCATGGTGAGCAAGGGCGAGGAGCTGTTCACCGGGGTG
GTGCCCATCCTGGTCGAGCTGGACGGCGACGTAAACGGCCACAAGTTCAGCGTGTCCGGCGAGGGCGAGG
GCGATGCCACCTACGGCAAGCTGACCCTGAAGTTCATCTGCACCACCGGCAAGCTGCCCGTGCCCTGGCC
CACCCTCGTGACCACCCTGACCTACGGCGTGCAGTGCTTCAGCCGCTACCCCGACCACATGAAGCAGCAC
GACTTCTTCAAGTCCGCCATGCCCGAAGGCTACGTCCAGGAGCGCACCATCTTCTTCAAGGACGACGGCA
ACTACAAGACCCGCGCCGAGGTGAAGTTCGAGGGCGACACCCTGGTGAACCGCATCGAGCTGAAGGGCAT
CGACTTCAAGGAGGACGGCAACATCCTGGGGCACAAGCTGGAGTACAACTACAACAGCCACAACGTCTAT
ATCATGGCCGACAAGCAGAAGAACGGCATCAAGGTGAACTTCAAGATCCGCCACAACATCGAGGACGGCA
GCGTGCAGCTCGCCGACCACTACCAGCAGAACACCCCCATCGGCGACGGCCCCGTGCTGCTGCCCGACAA
CCACTACCTGAGCACCCAGTCCGCCCTGAGCAAAGACCCCAACGAGAAGCGCGATCACATGGTCCTGCTG
GAGTTCGTGACCGCCGCCGGGATCACTCTCGGCATGGACGAGCTGTACAAGTCCGGACTCAGATCTCGAG
CTATGACCAGGATCATCTATGACCGGAAATTCCTGATGGAGTGTCGGAACTCACCTGTGACCAAAACACC
CCCAAGGGATGCACCCACCATTCCGGGGGCAACCAGCTAAGGATCCACCGGATCTAGATAACTGATCATA
ATCAGCCATACCACATTTGTAGAGGTTTTACTTGCTTTAAAAAACCTCCCACACCTCCCCCTGAACCTGA
AACATAAAATGAATGCAATTGTTGTTGTTAACTTGTTTATTGCAGCTTATAATGGTTACAAATAAAGCAA
TAGCATCACAAATTTCACAAATAAAGCATTTTTTTCACTGCATTCTAGTTGTGGTTTGTCCAAACTCATC
AATGTATCTTAACGCGTAAATTGTAAGCGTTAATATTTTGTTAAAATTCGCGTTAAATTTTTGTTAAATC
AGCTCATTTTTTAACCAATAGGCCGAAATCGGCAAAATCCCTTATAAATCAAAAGAATAGACCGAGATAG
GGT
[37 nt withheld, positions 1894-1930]
AAAGAACGTGGACTCCAACGTCAAAGG
[49 nt withheld, positions 1958-2006]
T
[91 nt withheld, positions 2008-2098]
G
[124 nt withheld, positions 2100-2223]
CAGGTGGCACTTTTCGGGGAAATGTGCGCGGAACCCCTATTTGTTTATTTTTCTAAATACATTCAAATAT
GTATCCGCTCATGAGACAATAACCCTGATAAATGCTTCAATAATATTGAAAAAGGAAGAGTCCTGAGGCG
GAAAGAACCAGCTGTGGAATGTGTGTCAGTTAGGGTGTGGAAAGTCCCCAGGCTCCCCAGCAGGCAGAAG
TATGCAAAGCATGCATCTCAATTAGTCAGCAACCAGGTGTGGAAAGTCCCCAGGCTCCCCAGCAGGCAGA
AGTATGCAAAGCATGCATCTCAATTAGTCAGCAACCATAGTCCCGCCCCTAACTCCGCCCATCCCGCCCC
TAACTCCGCCCAGTTCCGCCCATTCTCCGCCCCATGGCTGACTAATTTTTTTTATTTATGCAGAGGCCGA
GGCCGCCTCGGCCTCTGAGCTATTCCAGAAGTAGTGAGGAGGCTTTTTTGGAGGCCTAGGCTTTTGCAAA
GATCGATCAAGAGACAGGATGAGGATCGTTTCGCATGATTGAACAAGATGGATTGCACGCAGGTTCTCCG
GCCGCTTGGGTGGAGAGGCTATTCGGCTATGACTGGGCACAACAGACAATCGGCTGCTCTGATGCCGCCG
TGTTCCGGCTGTCAGCGCAGGGGCGCCCGGTTCTTTTTGTCAAGACCGACCTGTCCGGTGCCCTGAATGA
ACTGCAAGACGAGGCAGCGCGGCTATCGTGGCTGGCCACGACGGGCGTTCCTTGCGCAGCTGTGCTCGAC
GTTGTCACTGAAGCGGGAAGGGACTGGCTGCTATTGGGCGAAGTGCCGGGGCAGGATCTCCTGTCATCTC
ACCTTGCTCCTGCCGAGAAAGTATCCATCATGGCTGATGCAATGCGGCGGCTGCATACGCTTGATCCGGC
TACCTGCCCATTCGACCACCAAGCGAAACATCGCATCGAGCGAGCACGTACTCGGATGGAAGCCGGTCTT
GTCGATCAGGATGATCTGGACGAAGAGCATCAGGGGCTCGCGCCAGCCGAACTGTTCGCCAGGCTCAAGG
CGAGCATGCCCGACGGCGAGGATCTCGTCGTGACCCATGGCGATGCCTGCTTGCCGAATATCATGGTGGA
AAATGGCCGCTTTTCTGGATTCATCGACTGTGGCCGGCTGGGTGTGGCGGACCGCTATCAGGACATAGCG
TTGGCTACCCGTGATATTGCTGAAGAGCTTGGCGGCGAATGGGCTGACCGCTTCCTCGTGCTTTACGGTA
TCGCCGCTCCCGATTCGCAGCGCATCGCCTTCTATCGCCTTCTTGACGAGTTCTTCTGAGCGGGACTCTG
GGGTTCGAAATGACCGACCAAGCGACGCCCAACCTGCCATCACGAGATTTCGATTCCACCGCCGCCTTCT
ATGAAAGGTTGGGCTTCGGAATCGTTTTCCGGGACGCCGGCTGGATGATCCTCCAGCGCGGGGATCTCAT
GCTGGAGTTCTTCGCCCACCCTAGGGGGAGGCTAACTGAAACACGGAAGGAGACAATACCGGAAGGAACC
CGCGCTATGACGGCAATAAAAAGACAGAATAAAACGCACGGTGTTGGGTCGTTTGTTCATAAACGCGGGG
TTCGGTCCCAGGGCTGGCACTCTGTCGATACCCCACCGAGACCCCATTGGGGCCAATACGCCCGCGTTTC
TTCCTTTTCCCCACCCCACCCCCCAAGTTCGGGTGAAGGCCCAGGGCTCGCAGCCAACGTCGGGGCGGCA
GGCCCTGCCATAGCCTCAGGTTACTCATATATACTTTAGATTGATTTAAAACTTCATTTTTAATTTAAAA
GGATCTAGGTGAAGATCCTTTTTGATAATCTCATGACCAAAATCCCTTAACGTGAGTTTTCGTTCCACTG
AGCGTCAGACCCCGTAGAAAAGATCAAAGGATCTTCTTGAGATCCTTTTTTTCTGCGCGTAATCTGCTGC
TTGCAAACAAAAAAACCACCGCTACCAGCGGTGGTTTGTTTGCCGGATCAAGAGCTACCAACTCTTTTTC
CGAAGGTAACTGGCTTCAGCAGAGCGCAGATACCAAATACTGTCCTTCTAGTGTAGCCGTAGTTAGGCCA
CCACTTCAAGAACTCTGTAGCACCGCCTACATACCTCGCTCTGCTAATCCTGTTACCAGTGGCTGCTGCC
AGTGGCGATAAGTCGTGTCTTACCGGGTTGGACTCAAGACGATAGTTACCGGATAAGGCGCAGCGGTCGG
GCTGAACGGGGGGTTCGTGCACACAGCCCAGCTTGGAGCGAACGACCTACACCGAACTGAGATACCTACA
GCGTGAGCTATGAGAAAGCGCCACGCTTCCCGAAGGGAGAAAGGCGGACAGGTATCCGGTAAGCGGCAGG
GTCGGAACAGGAGAGCGCACGAGGGAGCTTCCAGGGGGAAACGCCTGGTATCTTTATAGTCCTGTCGGGT
TTCGCCACCTCTGACTTGAGCGTCGATTTTTGTGATGCTCGTCAGGGGGGCGGAGCCTATGGAAAAACGC
CAGCAACGCGGCCTTTTTACGGTTCCTGGCCTTTTGCTGGCCTTTTGCTCACATGTTCTTTCCTGCGTTA
TCCCCTGATTCTGTGGATAACCGTATTACCGCCATGCAT
Features (pLannotate 1.2.2; 17 found; start..end, strand, type, name):
     61..364     +  enhancer       CMV enhancer: human cytomegalovirus immediate early enhancer
    365..568     +  promoter       CMV promoter: human cytomegalovirus (CMV) immediate early promoter
    564..597     +  LTR            5' LTR (truncated) (fragment): truncated 5' long terminal repeat (LTR) from HIV-1
    613..631     +  promoter       T7 promoter: promoter for bacteriophage T7 RNA polymerase
    665..1381    +  CDS            EGFP: EGFP is a basic (constitutively fluorescent) green fluorescent protein published in 1996, derived from Aequorea victoria. It is reported to be a rapidly-maturing weak dimer with moderate acid sensitivity.
   1382..1402    +  misc_feature   MCS (fragment): multiple cloning site
   1409..1507    +  CDS            EIF4EBP1 (fragment): 4EBP1_HUMAN - Experimental evidence at protein level: Swiss-Prot protein existence level 1. Repressor of translation initiation that regulates EIF4E activity by preventing its assembly into the eIF4F complex: hypophosphorylated form competes with EIF4G1/EIF4G3 and strongly binds to EIF4E, leading to repress translation. In contrast, hyperphosphorylated form dissociates from EIF4E, allowing interaction between EIF4G1/EIF4G3 and EIF4E, leading to initiation of translation. Mediates the regulation of protein translation by hormones, growth factors and other stimuli that signal through the MAP kin
   1533..1617    +  CDS            large T antigen (fragment): large T antigen from SV40 (simian virus 40)
   1640..1761    +  polyA_signal   SV40 poly(A) signal: SV40 polyadenylation signal
   1795..2223    -  rep_origin     f1 ori (sequence partly withheld): f1 bacteriophage origin of replication; arrow indicates direction of (+) strand synthesis
   2250..2354    +  promoter       AmpR promoter: bla
   2356..2713    +  promoter       SV40 promoter: SV40 enhancer and early promoter
   2748..3542    +  CDS            NeoR/KanR: aminoglycoside phosphotransferase from Tn5; aph(3')-II (or nptII); confers resistance to neomycin, kanamycin, and G418 (Geneticin®)
   3563..3715    +  CDS            ble (fragment): BLE_KLEPN - Experimental evidence at protein level: Swiss-Prot protein existence level 1. Binding protein with a strong affinity to the bleomycin family of antibiotics. Binds to CL990; an antimitotic-antibiotic compound. From Klebsiella pneumoniae.
   3774..3821    +  polyA_signal   HSV TK poly(A) signal: herpes simplex virus thymidine kinase polyadenylation signal (Cole and Stacy, 1985)
   3912..3928    -  polyA_signal   bGH poly(A) signal (fragment): bovine growth hormone polyadenylation signal
   4150..4738    +  rep_origin     ori: high-copy-number ColE1/pMB1/pBR322/pUC origin of replication
