[The description below was written by a language model from this plasmid's Addgene catalogue record and pLannotate feature annotations shown in this document.]
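Description:
pT7-EGFP-C1-HseIF4EBP1_50-83-L75AV81A_AA is a 4,852-nt mammalian expression plasmid that produces a short fragment of human 4E-BP1 (EIF4EBP1) fused to the C-terminus of EGFP. The catalogue lists the backbone as unknown, but the name and the annotated layout match an EGFP-C1-type vector modified to carry a T7 promoter. It replicates in E. coli from a high-copy ColE1/pUC origin and also carries an f1 origin. A single Tn5 NeoR/KanR gene is placed behind tandem bacterial (bla) and SV40 early promoters and terminated by the HSV TK poly(A) signal. It therefore confers kanamycin resistance in bacteria and could support G418 selection in mammalian cells.

The expression cassette is driven by the CMV immediate-early enhancer and promoter. A T7 promoter sits just upstream of the open reading frame, which would also allow transcription by T7 RNA polymerase, for example in vitro. EGFP is followed by a remnant of the multiple cloning site and then a roughly 100-nt EIF4EBP1 segment, with the SV40 poly(A) signal downstream. According to the construct name, the segment encodes residues 50–83 with the substitutions L75A and V81A. 4E-BP1 represses translation by binding eIF4E and competing with eIF4G. The record does not state the purpose of the two mutations or of the truncation beyond mammalian expression of this variant. A mutant eIF4E-binding fragment of this kind would plausibly serve in interaction or localisation studies alongside wild-type versions. Several small annotations (truncated HIV-1 LTR, large T antigen, ble and bGH poly(A) fragments) appear to be short homology matches within backbone sequence rather than functional elements. The depositor sequence may be theoretical rather than fully verified.
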