Addgene plasmid #148242: pT7-EGFP-C1-HseIF4EBP1_50-83-L75AV81A_AA
Purpose: Mammalian Expression of HseIF4EBP1_50-83-L75AV81A
Depositing lab: Elisa Izaurralde. Depositing organization: Max Planck Institute for Developmental Biology.
Backbone
  Vector backbone: Unknown
  Vector type: Mammalian Expression
Growth in bacteria
  Bacterial resistance: Kanamycin, 50 μg/mL
  Growth temperature: 37°C
  Growth strain: DH5alpha
  Copy number: High Copy
Gene/Insert
  Gene/Insert name: HseIF4EBP1_50-83-L75AV81A
  Species: H. sapiens (human)
  Entrez Gene: EIF4EBP1 (a.k.a. 4E-BP1, 4EBP1, BP-1, PHAS-I)
  Cloning method: Unknown
Terms and licenses: Academic/Nonprofit Terms; Industry Terms: Not Available to Industry
Depositor comments: ORF extracted from NCBI:NM_004095.3 or Uniprot.: Q13541 Plasmids from this collection were made available to the research community and donated after the lab closed. Please note that the sequence provided by the depositing laboratory may be theoretical/predicted or based on Sanger sequencing results. There may be discrepancies between sequencing results obtained by Addgene and the depositor sequence. If an Addgene verified sequence is not available, please contact before placing your order to request that our lab fully sequence the plasmid.
How to cite: pT7-EGFP-C1-HseIF4EBP1_50-83-L75AV81A_AA was a gift from Elisa Izaurralde (Addgene plasmid # 148242 ; http://n2t.net/addgene:148242 ; RRID:Addgene_148242)
